Addgene plasmid #81482: pDONR223_TBL1XR1_p.T349M
Purpose: Gateway Donor vector containing TBL1XR1 , part of the Target Accelerator Plasmid Collection.
Depositing lab: Jesse Boehm & William Hahn & David Root. Depositing organization: Broad Institute. Publication: Systematic Functional Interrogation of Rare Cancer Variants Identifies Oncogenic Alleles. Kim E, Ilic N, Shrestha Y, Zou L, Kamburov A, Zhu C, Yang X, Lubonja R, Tran N, Nguyen C, Lawrence MS, Piccioni F, Bagul M, Doench JG, Chouinard CR, Wu X, Hogstrom L, Natoli T, Tamayo P, Horn H, Corsello SM, Lage K, Root DE, Subramanian A, Golub TR, Getz G, Boehm JS, Hahn WC. Cancer Discov. 2016 Jul;6(7):714-26. doi: 10.1158/2159-8290.CD-16-0160. Epub 2016 May 4. PubMed 27147599.
Backbone
  Vector backbone: pDONR223
  Backbone manufacturer: Invitrogen
  Backbone size w/o insert (bp): 2790
  Vector type: Gateway Entry vector
Growth in bacteria
  Bacterial resistance: Spectinomycin, 50 μg/mL
  Growth temperature: 37°C
  Growth strain: DH5alpha
  Copy number: High Copy
Gene/Insert
  Gene/Insert name: TBL1XR1 (alt name: NM_024665.5)
  Species: H. sapiens (human)
  Mutation: T349M; L512P
  Entrez Gene: TBL1XR1 (a.k.a. C21, DC42, IRA1, MRD41, TBLR1)
  Promoter: None
  Cloning method: Gateway Cloning
  Sequencing primers: 5′ M13pUC-fwd; 3′ M13-Rev
Terms and licenses: Academic/Nonprofit Terms; Industry Terms: Not Available to Industry
Depositor comments: Closed state: stop codon immediately follows insert
How to cite: pDONR223_TBL1XR1_p.T349M was a gift from Jesse Boehm & William Hahn & David Root (Addgene plasmid # 81482 ; http://n2t.net/addgene:81482 ; RRID:Addgene_81482)
