[The description below was written by a language model from this plasmid's Addgene catalogue record and pLannotate feature annotations shown in this document.]
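Description:
pDONR223_TBL1XR1_p.T349M is a Gateway entry clone built on the Invitrogen pDONR223 backbone and carrying a mutant human TBL1XR1 open reading frame. It belongs to the Target Accelerator Plasmid Collection, a set of cancer-associated variant alleles made for systematic functional testing. The plasmid is maintained in E. coli at high copy through a ColE1/pUC-type origin. Selection is with spectinomycin, conferred by the aadA (SmR) aminoglycoside adenylyltransferase gene. The short Pc integron promoter and gentamicin acetyltransferase fragments annotated just upstream of aadA appear to be remnants of the integron-derived resistance cassette. The sequenced record is 4,338 nt long.

The roughly 1.5 kb TBL1XR1 coding sequence lies between two attL recombination sites in opposite orientations. The automated annotation labels both as attL3-type variants. These sites let LR Clonase transfer the ORF into any compatible Gateway destination vector. The record lists no promoter for the insert, so the clone is a shuttle and archival form rather than an expression construct. The T7 promoter annotated beyond the downstream att site points back toward the insert on the opposite strand, and rrnB T1 and T2 terminators upstream insulate the cassette from read-through transcription. Small lacI and lacZα fragments are backbone remnants.

The ORF is in the "closed" configuration, with a stop codon directly after the coding sequence, so C-terminal tags from a destination vector will not be fused to it. Besides the T349M substitution in the plasmid name, the catalogue records a second change, L512P. TBL1XR1 encodes an F-box-like component of the N-CoR corepressor complex involved in nuclear receptor-regulated transcription.
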