Features (pLannotate 1.2.2; 12 found; start..end, strand, type, name):
    121..213     +  CDS            lacI (fragment): lac repressor; lacI; The lac repressor binds to the lac operator to inhibit transcription in E. coli. This inhibition can be relieved by adding lactose or isopropyl-β-D-thiogalactopyranoside (IPTG).
    268..295     -  terminator     rrnB T2 terminator: transcription terminator T2 from the E. coli rrnB gene
    427..470     +  terminator     rrnB T1 terminator: Escherichia coli rrnB; transcription terminator T1 from the E. coli rrnB gene
    517..553     -  CDS            lacZα (fragment): LacZα fragment of β-galactosidase; lacZ fragment
    570..665     +  protein_bind   attL3: mutant version of attL; recombination site for the Gateway® LR reaction LR Clonase™
    671..2212    +  CDS            TBL1XR1: TBL1R_HUMAN - Also known as IRA1, TBLR1. Experimental evidence at protein level: Swiss-Prot protein existence level 1. F-box-like protein involved in the recruitment of the ubiquitin/19S proteasome complex to nuclear receptor-regulated transcription units. Plays an essential role in transcription activation mediated by nuclear receptors. Probably acts as integral component of the N-Cor corepressor complex that mediates the recruitment of the 19S proteasome complex, leading to the subsequent proteasomal degradation of N-Cor complex, thereby allowing cofactor exchange, and transcription activati
   2220..2315    -  protein_bind   attL3: mutant version of attL; recombination site for the Gateway® LR reaction LR Clonase™
   2334..2352    -  promoter       T7 promoter: promoter for bacteriophage T7 RNA polymerase
   2542..2565    +  promoter       Pc promoter (fragment): intI1 (promoter lies within the coding sequence); class 1 integron promoter
   2741..2797    +  CDS            GmR (fragment): gentamycin acetyltransferase; aacC1; confers resistance to gentamycin
   2804..3595    +  CDS            SmR: aminoglycoside adenylyltransferase (Murphy, 1985); aadA; confers resistance to spectinomycin and streptomycin
   3688..4276    +  rep_origin     ori: high-copy-number ColE1/pMB1/pBR322/pUC origin of replication
>Addgene plasmid #81482 | pDONR223_TBL1XR1_p.T349M | addgene full sequence | sequence record 168325 | Addgene NGS result
CTTTCCTGCGTTATCCCCTGATTCTGTGGATAACCGTATTACCGCCTTTGAGTGAGCTGATACCGCTCGC
CGCAGCCGAACGACCGAGCGCAGCGAGTCAGTGAGCGAGGAAGCGGAAGAGCGCCCAATACGCAAACCGC
CTCTCCCCGCGCGTTGGCCGATTCATTAATGCAGCTGGCACGACAGGTTTCCCGACTGGAAAGCGGGCAG
TGAGCGCAACGCAATTAATACGCGTACCGCTAGCCAGGAAGAGTTTGTAGAAACGCAAAAAGGCCATCCG
TCAGGATGGCCTTCTGCTTAGTTTGATGCCTGGCAGTTTATGGCGGGCGTCCTGCCCGCCACCCTCCGGG
CCGTTGCTTCACAACGTTCAAATCCGCTCCCGGCGGATTTGTCCTACTCAGGAGAGCGTTCACCGACAAA
CAACAGATAAAACGAAAGGCCCAGTCTTCCGACTGAGCCTTTCGTTTTATTTGATGCCTGGCAGTTCCCT
ACTCTCGCGTTAACGCTAGCATGGATGTTTTCCCAGTCACGACGTTGTAAAACGACGGCCAGTCTTAAGC
TCGGGCCCCAAATAATGATTTTATTTTGACTGATAGTGACCTGTTCGTTGCAACAAATTGATGAGCAATG
CTTTTTTATAATGCCAACTTTGTACAAAAAAGTTGGCACCATGAGTATAAGCAGTGATGAGGTCAACTTC
TTGGTATATAGATACTTGCAAGAGTCAGGATTTTCTCATTCAGCATTTACCTTTGGTATAGAAAGCCATA
TCAGTCAGTCCAATATAAATGGTGCCCTCGTCCCACCCGCTGCATTGATTTCTATCATCCAGAAAGGTCT
ACAGTATGTAGAAGCAGAAGTTAGTATTAATGAGGATGGTACCTTGTTTGATGGTCGACCAATAGAGTCT
CTGTCCCTGATAGATGCCGTAATGCCTGATGTAGTACAAACAAGACAACAAGCTTATAGAGATAAGCTTG
CACAGCAACAGGCAGCAGCTGCTGCAGCTGCCGCAGCTGCAGCCAGCCAACAAGGATCTGCAAAAAATGG
AGAAAACACAGCAAATGGGGAGGAGAATGGAGCACATACTATAGCAAATAATCATACTGATATGATGGAA
GTGGATGGGGATGTTGAAATCCCTCCTAATAAAGCTGTTGTGTTGCGGGGCCATGAATCTGAAGTTTTTA
TCTGTGCCTGGAACCCTGTTAGTGATCTCCTAGCATCAGGGTCTGGAGACTCAACAGCAAGAATATGGAA
TCTTAGTGAGAACAGCACCAGTGGCTCTACACAGTTAGTACTTAGACATTGTATACGAGAAGGAGGGCAA
GATGTTCCAAGCAACAAGGATGTCACATCTCTAGATTGGAATAGTGAAGGTACACTTCTAGCAACTGGTT
CCTATGATGGGTTTGCCAGAATATGGACTAAAGATGGTAACCTTGCTAGCACCTTAGGGCAGCATAAAGG
CCCTATATTTGCATTAAAATGGAATAAGAAAGGAAATTTCATCCTAAGTGCTGGAGTAGACAAGACTACA
ATTATTTGGGACGCACATACTGGTGAAGCCAAGCAACAGTTTCCTTTTCATTCAGCACCAGCATTGGATG
TTGATTGGCAGAGCAACAACACCTTTGCTTCTTGTAGTACAGATATGTGCATTCATGTCTGTAAATTAGG
ACAAGACAGACCTATTAAAACATTCCAAGGACATATGAATGAAGTAAATGCTATCAAATGGGACCCAACT
GGCAATCTCTTGGCCTCCTGTTCTGACGACATGACTTTAAAGATATGGAGTATGAAACAAGACAATTGTG
TCCATGATTTGCAAGCACATAATAAAGAAATTTATACTATCAAATGGAGTCCAACAGGACCAGGGACTAA
TAATCCAAATGCCAACCTTATGTTAGCAAGTGCATCCTTTGATTCTACTGTTAGGTTATGGGATGTAGAC
CGAGGGATATGCATCCATACTTTGACAAAACACCAAGAGCCTGTGTACAGTGTAGCTTTCAGTCCTGATG
GCAGGTATCTGGCAAGTGGTTCTTTTGACAAATGTGTACACATCTGGAACACGCAGACAGGTGCTCTAGT
TCACAGCTATAGGGGAACAGGTGGAATATTTGAAGTTTGCTGGAATGCAGCAGGAGACAAAGTTGGAGCC
AGTGCATCAGATGGTTCAGTTTGTGTATTAGACCCTCGGAAATGATTGCCAACTTTCTTGTACAAAGTTG
GCATTATAAGAAAGCATTGCTTATCAATTTGTTGCAACGAACAGGTCACTATCAGTCAAAATAAAATCAT
TATTTGCCATCCAGCTGATATCCCCTATAGTGAGTCGTATTACATGGTCATAGCTGTTTCCTGGCAGCTC
TGGCCCGTGTCTCAAAATCTCTGATGTTACATTGCACAAGATAAAAATATATCATCATGCCTCCTCTAGA
CCAGCCAGGACAGAAATGCCTCGACTTCGCTGCTACCCAAGGTTGCCGGGTGACGCACACCGTGGAAACG
GATGAAGGCACGAACCCAGTGGACATAAGCCTGTTCGGTTCGTAAGCTGTAATGCAAGTAGCGTATGCGC
TCACGCAACTGGTCCAGAACCTTGACCGAACGCAGCGGTGGTAACGGCGCAGTGGCGGTTTTCATGGCTT
GTTATGACTGTTTTTTTGGGGTACAGTCTATGCCTCGGGCATCCAAGCAGCAAGCGCGTTACGCCGTGGG
TCGATGTTTGATGTTATGGAGCAGCAACGATGTTACGCAGCAGGGCAGTCGCCCTAAAACAAAGTTAAAC
ATTATGAGGGAAGCGGTGATCGCCGAAGTATCGACTCAACTATCAGAGGTAGTTGGCGTCATCGAGCGCC
ATCTCGAACCGACGTTGCTGGCCGTACATTTGTACGGCTCCGCAGTGGATGGCGGCCTGAAGCCACACAG
TGATATTGATTTGCTGGTTACGGTGACCGTAAGGCTTGATGAAACAACGCGGCGAGCTTTGATCAACGAC
CTTTTGGAAACTTCGGCTTCCCCTGGAGAGAGCGAGATTCTCCGCGCTGTAGAAGTCACCATTGTTGTGC
ACGACGACATCATTCCGTGGCGTTATCCAGCTAAGCGCGAACTGCAATTTGGAGAATGGCAGCGCAATGA
CATTCTTGCAGGTATCTTCGAGCCAGCCACGATCGACATTGATCTGGCTATCTTGCTGACAAAAGCAAGA
GAACATAGCGTTGCCTTGGTAGGTCCAGCGGCGGAGGAACTCTTTGATCCGGTTCCTGAACAGGATCTAT
TTGAGGCGCTAAATGAAACCTTAACGCTATGGAACTCGCCGCCCGACTGGGCTGGCGATGAGCGAAATGT
AGTGCTTACGTTGTCCCGCATTTGGTACAGCGCAGTAACCGGCAAAATCGCGCCGAAGGATGTCGCTGCC
GACTGGGCAATGGAGCGCCTGCCGGCCCAGTATCAGCCCGTCATACTTGAAGCTAGACAGGCTTATCTTG
GACAAGAAGAAGATCGCTTGGCCTCGCGCGCAGATCAGTTGGAAGAATTTGTCCACTACGTGAAAGGCGA
GATCACCAAGGTAGTCGGCAAATAACCCTCGAGCCACCCATGACCAAAATCCCTTAACGTGAGTTACGCG
TCGTTCCACTGAGCGTCAGACCCCGTAGAAAAGATCAAAGGATCTTCTTGAGATCCTTTTTTTCTGCGCG
TAATCTGCTGCTTGCAAACAAAAAAACCACCGCTACCAGCGGTGGTTTGTTTGCCGGATCAAGAGCTACC
AACTCTTTTTCCGAAGGTAACTGGCTTCAGCAGAGCGCAGATACCAAATACTGTTCTTCTAGTGTAGCCG
TAGTTAGGCCACCACTTCAAGAACTCTGTAGCACCGCCTACATACCTCGCTCTGCTAATCCTGTTACCAG
TGGCTGCTGCCAGTGGCGATAAGTCGTGTCTTACCGGGTTGGACTCAAGACGATAGTTACCGGATAAGGC
GCAGCGGTCGGGCTGAACGGGGGGTTCGTGCACACAGCCCAGCTTGGAGCGAACGACCTACACCGAACTG
AGATACCTACAGCGTGAGCTATGAGAAAGCGCCACGCTTCCCGAAGGGAGAAAGGCGGACAGGTATCCGG
TAAGCGGCAGGGTCGGAACAGGAGAGCGCACGAGGGAGCTTCCAGGGGGAAACGCCTGGTATCTTTATAG
TCCTGTCGGGTTTCGCCACCTCTGACTTGAGCGTCGATTTTTGTGATGCTCGTCAGGGGGGCGGAGCCTA
TGGAAAAACGCCAGCAACGCGGCCTTTTTACGGTTCCTGGCCTTTTGCTGGCCTTTTGCTCACATGTT
