>Addgene plasmid #81482 | pDONR223_TBL1XR1_p.T349M | depositor partial sequence | sequence record 154801 | Insert sequence
ATGAGTATAAGCAGTGATGAGGTCAACTTCTTGGTATATAGATACTTGCAAGAGTCAGGATTTTCTCATT
CAGCATTTACCTTTGGTATAGAAAGCCATATCAGTCAGTCCAATATAAATGGTGCCCTCGTCCCACCCGC
TGCATTGATTTCTATCATCCAGAAAGGTCTACAGTATGTAGAAGCAGAAGTTAGTATTAATGAGGATGGT
ACCTTGTTTGATGGTCGACCAATAGAGTCTCTGTCCCTGATAGATGCCGTAATGCCTGATGTAGTACAAA
CAAGACAACAAGCTTATAGAGATAAGCTTGCACAGCAACAGGCAGCAGCTGCTGCAGCTGCCGCAGCTGC
AGCCAGCCAACAAGGATCTGCAAAAAATGGAGAAAACACAGCAAATGGGGAGGAGAATGGAGCACATACT
ATAGCAAATAATCATACTGATATGATGGAAGTGGATGGGGATGTTGAAATCCCTCCTAATAAAGCTGTTG
TGTTGCGGGGCCATGAATCTGAAGTTTTTATCTGTGCCTGGAACCCTGTTAGTGATCTCCTAGCATCAGG
GTCTGGAGACTCAACAGCAAGAATATGGAATCTTAGTGAGAACAGCACCAGTGGCTCTACACAGTTAGTA
CTTAGACATTGTATACGAGAAGGAGGGCAAGATGTTCCAAGCAACAAGGATGTCACATCTCTAGATTGGA
ATAGTGAAGGTACACTTCTAGCAACTGGTTCCTATGATGGGTTTGCCAGAATATGGACTAAAGATGGTAA
CCTTGCTAGCACCTTAGGGCAGCATAAAGGCCCTATATTTGCATTAAAATGGAATAAGAAAGGAAATTTC
ATCCTAAGTGCTGGAGTAGACAAGACTACAATTATTTGGGACGCACATACTGGTGAAGCCAAGCAACAGT
TTCCTTTTCATTCAGCACCAGCATTGGATGTTGATTGGCAGAGCAACAACACCTTTGCTTCTTGTAGTAC
AGATATGTGCATTCATGTCTGTAAATTAGGACAAGACAGACCTATTAAAACATTCCAAGGACATATGAAT
GAAGTAAATGCTATCAAATGGGACCCAACTGGCAATCTCTTGGCCTCCTGTTCTGACGACATGACTTTAA
AGATATGGAGTATGAAACAAGACAATTGTGTCCATGATTTGCAAGCACATAATAAAGAAATTTATACTAT
CAAATGGAGTCCAACAGGACCAGGGACTAATAATCCAAATGCCAACCTTATGTTAGCAAGTGCATCCTTT
GATTCTACTGTTAGGTTATGGGATGTAGACCGAGGGATATGCATCCATACTTTGACAAAACACCAAGAGC
CTGTGTACAGTGTAGCTTTCAGTCCTGATGGCAGGTATCTGGCAAGTGGTTCTTTTGACAAATGTGTACA
CATCTGGAACACGCAGACAGGTGCTCTAGTTCACAGCTATAGGGGAACAGGTGGAATATTTGAAGTTTGC
TGGAATGCAGCAGGAGACAAAGTTGGAGCCAGTGCATCAGATGGTTCAGTTTGTGTATTAGACCCTCGGA
AA
