>Addgene plasmid #81482 | pDONR223_TBL1XR1_p.T349M | addgene partial sequence | sequence record 156491 | M13-F20 5'-TGTAAAACGACGGCCAGT-3'
TTGCAACAAATTGATGAGCAATGCTTTTTTATAATGCCAACTTTGTACAAAAAAGTTGGCACCATGAGTA
TAAGCAGTGATGAGGTCAACTTCTTGGTATATAGATACTTGCAAGAGTCAGGATTTTCTCATTCAGCATT
TACCTTTGGTATAGAAAGCCATATCAGTCAGTCCAATATAAATGGTGCCCTCGTCCCACCCGCTGCATTG
ATTTCTATCATCCAGAAAGGTCTACAGTATGTAGAAGCAGAAGTTAGTATTAATGAGGATGGTACCTTGT
TTGATGGTCGACCAATAGAGTCTCTGTCCCTGATAGATGCCGTAATGCCTGATGTAGTACAAACAAGACA
ACAAGCTTATAGAGATAAGCTTGCACAGCAACAGGCAGCAGCTGCTGCAGCTGCCGCAGCTGCAGCCAGC
CAACAAGGATCTGCAAAAAATGGAGAAAACACAGCAAATGGGGAGGAGAATGGAGCACATACTATAGCAA
ATAATCATACTGATATGATGGAAGTGGATGGGGATGTTGAAATCCCTCCTAATAAAGCTGTTGTGTTGCG
GGGCCATGAATCTGAAGTTTTTATCTGTGCCTGGAACCCTGTTAGTGATCTCCTAGCATCAGGGTCTGGA
GACTCAACAGCAAGAATATGGAATCTTAGTGAGAACAGCACCAGTGGCTCTACACAGTTAGTACTTAGAC
ATTGTATACGAGAAGGAGGGCAAGATGTTCCAAGCAACAAGGATGTCACATCTCTAGATTGGAATAGTGA
AGGTACACTTCTAGCAACTGGTTCCTATGATGGGTTTGCCAGAATATGGACTAAAGATGGTAACCTTGCT
AGCACCTTAGGGCAGCATAAAGGCCCTATATTTGCATTAAAATGGAATAAGAAAGGAAATTTCATCCTAA
GTGCTGGAGTAGACAAGACTACAATTATTTGGGACGCACATACTGGTGAAGCCAAGCAACAGTTTCCTTT
TCATTCAGCACCAGCATTGGATGTTGATTGGCA
